Addgene plasmid #106067: Opto-D1R
Purpose: Expression of a chimeric putative G-protein coupled receptor (Rhodopsin-D1R; Opto-D1R; F9; 720)
Depositing lab: Harald Janovjak. Publication: Optical functionalization of human Class A orphan G-protein-coupled receptors. Morri M, Sanchez-Romero I, Tichy AM, Kainrath S, Gerrard EJ, Hirschfeld PP, Schwarz J, Janovjak H. Nat Commun. 2018 May 16;9(1):1950. doi: 10.1038/s41467-018-04342-1. PubMed 29769519.
Backbone
  Vector backbone: pcDNA3.1-
  Backbone manufacturer: Invitrogen
  Backbone size w/o insert (bp): 5427
  Vector type: Mammalian Expression
  Selectable markers: Neomycin (select with G418)
Growth in bacteria
  Bacterial resistance: Ampicillin, 100 μg/mL
  Growth temperature: 37°C
  Growth strain: DH5alpha
  Copy number: High Copy
Gene/Insert
  Gene/Insert name: Opto-D1R
  Species: M. musculus (mouse), B. taurus (bovine)
  Insert size (bp): 1482
  Mutation: Chimeric receptor protein
  Promoter: CMV
  Tag / fusion protein: VSV-G (N terminal on insert); Rhodopsin-1D4 (C terminal on insert)
  Cloning method: Restriction Enzyme; 5′ cloning site unknown (unknown if destroyed); 3′ cloning site unknown (unknown if destroyed)
  Sequencing primers: 5′ CMV_F (CGCAAATGGGCGGTAGGCGTG); 3′ pcDNA_R (CAACAGATGGCTGGCAAC)
Terms and licenses: Academic/Nonprofit Terms; Industry Terms: Not Available to Industry
Depositor comments: two step cloning; 5' and 3' sites cannot be used for (sub)cloning
How to cite: Opto-D1R was a gift from Harald Janovjak (Addgene plasmid # 106067 ; http://n2t.net/addgene:106067 ; RRID:Addgene_106067)
