[The description below was written by a language model from this plasmid's Addgene catalogue record and pLannotate feature annotations shown in this document.]
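Description:
Opto-D1R is a mammalian expression plasmid built on the Invitrogen pcDNA3.1(-) backbone, giving a sequenced construct of about 6.9 kb. It is maintained in E. coli as a high-copy plasmid through a ColE1/pUC-type origin with ampicillin selection (AmpR under its own bla promoter), and it also carries an f1 phage origin. For selection in mammalian cells, an SV40 early promoter drives the neomycin phosphotransferase gene, followed by an SV40 polyadenylation signal, allowing G418 selection of stable transfectants.

The payload is a roughly 1.5 kb open reading frame encoding a chimeric G-protein-coupled receptor that combines bovine rhodopsin with mouse D1R sequence. The record does not spell out which segments come from which parent. Consistent with the chimeric design, the automated annotation recognises only a bovine rhodopsin match covering part of the insert and does not label the D1R-derived portions or the tags. According to the catalogue entry, the receptor carries an N-terminal VSV-G epitope and a C-terminal rhodopsin 1D4 epitope, both useful for antibody detection of the protein. Expression is driven by the CMV immediate-early enhancer and promoter and terminated by the bovine growth hormone polyadenylation signal. A T7 promoter lies just upstream of the insert, as is standard for this backbone.

The plasmid comes from a study on optical functionalization of human class A orphan GPCRs, and its stated purpose is expression of this rhodopsin-D1R chimera, presumably to place receptor signalling under light control. The depositor notes that it was assembled by two-step cloning and that the flanking sites cannot be reused for subcloning.
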