Features (pLannotate 1.2.2; 20 found; start..end, strand, type, name):
     74..453     +  enhancer       CMV enhancer: human cytomegalovirus immediate early enhancer
    454..657     +  promoter       CMV promoter: human cytomegalovirus (CMV) immediate early promoter
    653..686     +  LTR            5' LTR (truncated) (fragment): truncated 5' long terminal repeat (LTR) from HIV-1
    702..720     +  promoter       T7 promoter: promoter for bacteriophage T7 RNA polymerase
    863..1924    +  CDS            RHO: OPSD_BOVIN - Experimental evidence at protein level: Swiss-Prot protein existence level 1. Photoreceptor required for image-forming vision at low light intensity. Required for photoreceptor cell viability after birth (By similarity). Light-induced isomerization of 11-cis to all-trans retinal triggers a conformational change that activates signaling via G- proteins (PubMed:10926528, PubMed:12044163, PubMed:11972040, PubMed:16908857, PubMed:16586416, PubMed:17060607, PubMed:17449675, PubMed:18818650, PubMed:21389983, PubMed:22198838, PubMed:23579341, PubMed:25205354, PubMed:27458239). Subsequent
   2325..2436    +  polyA_signal   bGH poly(A) signal: bovine growth hormone polyadenylation signal
   2553..2574    +  promoter       SV40 promoter (fragment): SV40 enhancer and early promoter
   2595..3023    +  rep_origin     f1 ori (sequence partly withheld): f1 bacteriophage origin of replication; arrow indicates direction of (+) strand synthesis
   3037..3366    +  promoter       SV40 promoter: SV40 enhancer and early promoter
   3433..4224    +  CDS            neo: KKA2_KLEPN - Also known as kan, nptII. Experimental evidence at protein level: Swiss-Prot protein existence level 1. Resistance to kanamycin, neomycin, paromomycin, ribostamycin, butirosin and gentamicin B. From Klebsiella pneumoniae.
   4248..4406    +  CDS            ble (fragment): BLE_KLEPN - Experimental evidence at protein level: Swiss-Prot protein existence level 1. Binding protein with a strong affinity to the bleomycin family of antibiotics. Binds to CL990; an antimitotic-antibiotic compound. From Klebsiella pneumoniae.
   4401..4522    +  polyA_signal   SV40 poly(A) signal: SV40 polyadenylation signal
   4595..4611    -  protein_bind   lac operator: The lac repressor binds to the lac operator to inhibit transcription in E. coli. This inhibition can be relieved by adding lactose or isopropyl-β-D-thiogalactopyranoside (IPTG). lac repressor encoded by lacI
   4619..4649    -  promoter       lac promoter: promoter for the E. coli lac operon
   4664..4685    -  protein_bind   CAP binding site: CAP binding activates transcription in the presence of cAMP. E. coli catabolite activator protein
   4698..4790    -  CDS            lacI (fragment): lac repressor; lacI; The lac repressor binds to the lac operator to inhibit transcription in E. coli. This inhibition can be relieved by adding lactose or isopropyl-β-D-thiogalactopyranoside (IPTG).
   4973..5561    -  rep_origin     ori: high-copy-number ColE1/pMB1/pBR322/pUC origin of replication
   5732..6592    -  CDS            AmpR: β-lactamase; bla; confers resistance to ampicillin, carbenicillin, and related antibiotics
   6593..6697    -  promoter       AmpR promoter: bla
   6756..6808    -  misc_feature   bom (fragment): basis of mobility region from pBR322
>Addgene plasmid #106067 | Opto-D1R | addgene full sequence | sequence record 209709 | Addgene NGS Result
AATTGCATGAAGAATCTGCTTAGGGTTAGGCGTTTTGCGCTGCTTCGCGATGTACGGGCCAGATATACGC
GTTGACATTGATTATTGACTAGTTATTAATAGTAATCAATTACGGGGTCATTAGTTCATAGCCCATATAT
GGAGTTCCGCGTTACATAACTTACGGTAAATGGCCCGCCTGGCTGACCGCCCAACGACCCCCGCCCATTG
ACGTCAATAATGACGTATGTTCCCATAGTAACGCCAATAGGGACTTTCCATTGACGTCAATGGGTGGAGT
ATTTACGGTAAACTGCCCACTTGGCAGTACATCAAGTGTATCATATGCCAAGTACGCCCCCTATTGACGT
CAATGACGGTAAATGGCCCGCCTGGCATTATGCCCAGTACATGACCTTATGGGACTTTCCTACTTGGCAG
TACATCTACGTATTAGTCATCGCTATTACCATGGTGATGCGGTTTTGGCAGTACATCAATGGGCGTGGAT
AGCGGTTTGACTCACGGGGATTTCCAAGTCTCCACCCCATTGACGTCAATGGGAGTTTGTTTTGGCACCA
AAATCAACGGGACTTTCCAAAATGTCGTAACAACTCCGCCCCATTGACGCAAATGGGCGGTAGGCGTGTA
CGGTGGGAGGTCTATATAAGCAGAGCTCTCTGGCTAACTAGAGAACCCACTGCTTACTGGCTTATCGAAA
TTAATACGACTCACTATAGGGAGACACAAGCTGGCTAGCGTTTAAACGGGCCCTCTAGACTCGAGCACCA
TGAAAACGATCATCGCCCTGAGCTACATCTTCTGCCTGGTATTCGCCATGTACACCGATATAGAGATGAA
CAGGCTGGGAAAGGATAGCCTCATGAACGGGACCGAGGGCCCAAACTTCTACGTGCCTTTCTCCAACAAG
ACGGGCGTGGTGCGCAGCCCCTTCGAGGCCCCGCAGTACTACCTGGCGGAGCCATGGCAGTTCTCCATGC
TGGCCGCCTACATGTTCCTGCTGATCATGCTTGGCTTCCCCATCAACTTCCTCACGCTGTACGTCGTCAT
CAGGTTTCGACACCTGCGGTCCAAGGTGCTCAACTACATCCTGCTCAACCTGGCCGTGGCCGACCTCTTC
ATGGTGTTCGGGGGCTTCACCACCACCCTCTACACCTCTCTGCACGGGTACTTCGTCTTTGGGCCCACGG
GCTGCAACCTGGAGGGCTTCTTTGCCACCTTGGGCGGTGAAATTGCACTGTGGTCCTTGGTGGTCCTGGC
CATCGAGCGGTACGTGGTGGTGTCCAGCCCTTTCCAGTATGAGAGGAAGATGACTCCGAAGGCAGCCATC
ATGGGCGTCGCCTTCACCTGGGTCATGGCTCTGGCCTGTGCCGCGCCCCCCCTCGTCGGCTGGTCCAGGT
ACATCCCGGAGGGCATGCAGTGCTCGTGCGGGATTGACTACTACACGCCCCACGAGGAAACCAACAATGA
GTCGTTCGTCATCTACATGTTCGTGGTCCACTTCATCATCCCCCTGATTGTCATATTCTTCTGCTACGGA
AGTATCTACAGGATTGCCCAGAAGCAAATCCGGCGCATCTCAGCTTTGGAGAGGGCAGCAGTCCATGCCA
AGAACTGCCAGACCACCACAGGTAATGGAAACCCTGTCGAATGCTCTCAATCAGAAAGTTCCTTTAAGAT
GTCCTTTAAGAGGGAGACTAAAGTCCTGCGCATGGTGATCATCATGGTCATCGCTTTCCTAATCTGCTGG
CTGCCCTACGCTGGGGTGGCGTTCTACATCTTCACCCATCAGGGCTCTGACTTTGGCCCCATCTTCATGA
CCATCCCGGCTTTCTTTGCCAAGACTTCTGCCGTCTACAACCCCGTCATCTACATCATGATGAACAAGCA
GTTCCGTAAGGCATTCTCGACCCTCTTAGGATGCTATAGACTCTGCCCTACAACGAATAATGCCATAGAG
ACTGTAAGCATCAACAACAACGGGGCTGTGATGTTTTCCAGCCACCATGAGCCCCGAGGCTCCATCTCCA
AGGACTGTAATCTGGTTTACCTGATCCCTCATGCTGTGGGCTCCTCTGAGGACCTGAAGAGGGAGGAGGC
CGGTGGCATACCTAAGCCACTGGAGAAGCTGTCCCCGGCCTTATCGGTCATATTGGACTATGACACCGAT
GTCTCTCTAGAAAAGATCCAACCCGTTACCCACAGCGGACAGCATTCAACCACAGAAACCAGCCAAGTGG
CGCCTGCCTAAGAATTCCACCACACTGGACTAGTGGATCCGAGCTCGGTACCAAGCTTAAGTTTAAACCG
CTGATCAGCCTCGACTGTGCCTTCTAGTTGCCAGCCATCTGTTGTTTGCCCCTCCCCCGTGCCTTCCTTG
ACCCTGGAAGGTGCCACTCCCACTGTCCTTTCCTAATAAAATGAGGAAATTGCATCGCATTGTCTGAGTA
GGTGTCATTCTATTCTGGGGGGTGGGGTGGGGCAGGACAGCAAGGGGGAGGATTGGGAAGAGAATAGCAG
GCATGCTGGGGATGCGGTGGGCTCTATGGCTTCTGAGGCGGAAAGAACCAGCTGGGGCTCTAGGGGGTAT
CCCC
[124 nt withheld, positions 2595-2718]
C
[91 nt withheld, positions 2720-2810]
A
[49 nt withheld, positions 2812-2860]
CCTTTGACGTTGGAGTCCACGTTCTTT
[37 nt withheld, positions 2888-2924]
ACCCTATCTCGGTCTATTCTTTTGATTTATAAGGGATTTTGCCGATTTCGGCCTATTGGTTAAAAAATGA
GCTGATTTAACAAAAATTTAACGCGAATTAATTCTGTGGAATGTGTGTCAGTTAGGGTGTGGAAAGTCCC
CAGGCTCCCCAGCAGGCAGAAGTATGCAAAGCATGCATCTCAATTAGTCAGCAACCAGGTGTGGAAAGTC
CCCAGGCTCCCCAGCAGGCAGAAGTATGCAAAGCATGCATCTCAATTAGTCAGCAACCATAGTCCCGCCC
CTAACTCCGCCCATCCCGCCCCTAACTCCGCCCAGTTCCGCCCATTCTCCGCCCCATGGCTGACTAATTT
TTTTTATTTATGCAGAGGCCGAGGCCGCCTCTGCCTCTGAGCTATTCCAGAAGTAGTGAGGAGGCTTTTT
TGGAGGCCTAGGCTTTTGCAAAAAGCTCCCGGGAGCTTGTATATCCATTTTCGGATCTGATCAAGAGACA
GGATGAGGATCGTTTCGCATGATTGAACAAGATGGATTGCACGCAGGTTCTCCGGCCGCTTGGGTGGAGA
GGCTATTCGGCTATGACTGGGCACAACAGACAATCGGCTGCTCTGATGCCGCCGTGTTCCGGCTGTCAGC
GCAGGGGCGCCCGGTTCTTTTTGTCAAGACCGACCTGTCCGGTGCCCTGAATGAACTGCAGGACGAGGCA
GCGCGGCTATCGTGGCTGGCCACGACGGGCGTTCCTTGCGCAGCTGTGCTCGACGTTGTCACTGAAGCGG
GAAGGGACTGGCTGCTATTGGGCGAAGTGCCGGGGCAGGATCTCCTGTCATCTCACCTTGCTCCTGCCGA
GAAAGTATCCATCATGGCTGATGCAATGCGGCGGCTGCATACGCTTGATCCGGCTACCTGCCCATTCGAC
CACCAAGCGAAACATCGCATCGAGCGAGCACGTACTCGGATGGAAGCCGGTCTTGTCGATCAGGATGATC
TGGACGAAGAACATCAGGGGCTCGCGCCAGCCGAACTGTTCGCCAGGCTCAAGGCGCGCATGCCCGACGG
CGAGGATCTCGTCGTGACCCATGGCGATGCCTGCTTGCCGAATATCATGGTGGAAAATGGCCGCTTTTCT
GGATTCATCGACTGTGGCCGGCTGGGTGTGGCGGACCGCTATCAGGACATAGCGTTGGCTACCCGTGATA
TTGCTGAAGAACTTGGCGGCGAATGGGCTGACCGCTTCCTCGTGCTTTACGGTATCGCCGCTCCCGATTC
GCAGCGCATCGCCTTCTATCGCCTTCTTGACGAGTTCTTCTGAGCGGGACTCTGGGGTTCGAAATGACCG
ACCAAGCGACGCCCAACCTGCCATCACGAGATTTCGATTCCACCGCCGCCTTCTATGAAAGGTTGGGCTT
CGGAATCGTTTTCCGGGACGCCGGCTGGATGATCCTCCAGCGCGGGGATCTCATGCTGGAGTTCTTCGCC
CACCCCAACTTGTTTATTGCAGCTTATAATGGTTACAAATAAAGCAATAGCATCACAAATTTCACAAATA
AAGCATTTTTTTCACTGCATTCTAGTTGTGGTTTGTCCAAACTCATCAATGTATCTTATCATGTCTGTAT
ACCGTCGACCTCTAGCTAGAGCTTGGCGTAATCATGGTCATAGCTGTTTCCTGTGTGAAATTGTTATCCG
CTCACAATTCCACACAACATACGAGCCGGAAGCATAAAGTGTAAAGCCTGGGGTGCCTAATGAGTGAGCT
AACTCACATTAATTGCGTTGCGCTCACTGCCCGCTTTCCAGTCGGGAAACCTGTCGTGCCAGCTGCATTA
ATGAATCGGCCAACGCGCGGGGAGAGGCGGTTTGCGTATTGGGCGCTCTTGCGCTTCCTCGCTCACTGAC
TCGCTGCGCTCGGTCGTTCGGCTGCGGCGAGCGGTATCAGCTCACTCAAAGGCGGTAATACGGTTATCCA
CAGAATCAGGGGATAACGCAGGAAAGAACATGTGAGCAAAAGGCCAGCAAAAGGCCAGGAACCGTAAAAA
GGCCGCGTTGCTGGCGTTTTTCCATAGGCTCCGCCCCCCTGACGAGCATCACAAAAATCGACGCTCAAGT
CAGAGGTGGCGAAACCCGACAGGACTATAAAGATACCAGGCGTTTCCCCCTGGAAGCTCCCTCGTGCGCT
CTCCTGTTCCGACCCTGCCGCTTACCGGATACCTGTCCGCCTTTCTCCCTTCGGGAAGCGTGGCGCTTTC
TCATAGCTCACGCTGTAGGTATCTCAGTTCGGTGTAGGTCGTTCGCTCCAAGCTGGGCTGTGTGCACGAA
CCCCCCGTTCAGCCCGACCGCTGCGCCTTATCCGGTAACTATCGTCTTGAGTCCAACCCGGTAAGACACG
ACTTATCGCCACTGGCAGCAGCCACTGGTAACAGGATTAGCAGAGCGAGGTATGTAGGCGGTGCTACAGA
GTTCTTGAAGTGGTGGCCTAACTACGGCTACACTAGAAGAACAGTATTTGGTATCTGCGCTCTGCTGAAG
CCAGTTACCTTCGGAAAAAGAGTTGGTAGCTCTTGATCCGGCAAACAAACCACCGCTGGTAGCGGTGGTT
TTTTTGTTTGCAAGCAGCAGATTACGCGCAGAAAAAAAGGATCTCAAGAAGATCCTTTGATCTTTTCTAC
GGGGTCTGACGCTCAGTGGAACGAAAACTCACGTTAAGGGATTTTGGTCATGAGATTATCAAAAAGGATC
TTCACCTAGATCCTTTTAAATTAAAAATGAAGTTTTAAATCAATCTAAAGTATATATGAGTAAACTTGGT
CTGACAGTTACCAATGCTTAATCAGTGAGGCACCTATCTCAGCGATCTGTCTATTTCGTTCATCCATAGT
TGCCTGACTCCCCGTCGTGTAGATAACTACGATACGGGAGGGCTTACCATCTGGCCCCAGTGCTGCAATG
ATACCGCGGGACCCACGCTCACCGGCTCCAGATTTATCAGCAATAAACCAGCCAGCCGGAAGGGCCGAGC
GCAGAAGTGGTCCTGCAACTTTATCCGCCTCCATCCAGTCTATTAATTGTTGCCGGGAAGCTAGAGTAAG
TAGTTCGCCAGTTAATAGTTTGCGCAACGTTGTTGCCATTGCTACAGGCATCGTGGTGTCACGCTCGTCG
TTTGGTATGGCTTCATTCAGCTCCGGTTCCCAACGATCAAGGCGAGTTACATGATCCCCCATGTTGTGCA
AAAAAGCGGTTAGCTCCTTCGGTCCTCCGATCGTTGTCAGAAGTAAGTTGGCCGCAGTGTTATCACTCAT
GGTTATGGCAGCACTGCATAATTCTCTTACTGTCATGCCATCCGTAAGATGCTTTTCTGTGACTGGTGAG
TACTCAACCAAGTCATTCTGAGAATAGTGTATGCGGCGACCGAGTTGCTCTTGCCCGGCGTCAATACGGG
ATAATACCGCGCCACATAGCAGAACTTTAAAAGTGCTCATCATTGGAAAACGTTCTTCGGGGCGAAAACT
CTCAAGGATCTTACCACTGTTGAGATCCAGTTCGATGTAACCCACTCGTGCACCCAACTGATCTTCAGCA
TCTTTTACTTTCACCAGCGTTTCTGGGTGAGCAAAAACAGGAAGGCAAAATGCCGCAAAAAAGGGAATAA
GGGCGACACGGAAATGTTGAATACTCATACTCTTCCTTTTTCAATATTATTGAAGCATTTATCAGGGTTA
TTGTCTCATGAGCGGATACATATTTGAATGTATTTAGAAAAATAAACAAATAGGGGTTCCGCGCACATTT
CCCCGAAAAGTGCCACCTGACGTCGACGGATCGGGAGATCTCCCGATCCCCTATGGTGCACTCTCAGTAC
AATCTGCTCTGATGCCGCATAGTTAAGCCAGTATCTGCTCCCTGCTTGTGTGTTGGAGGTCGCTGAGTAG
TGCGCGAGCAAAATTTAAGCTACAACAAGGCAAGGCTTGACCGAC
