>Addgene plasmid #106067 | Opto-D1R | depositor partial sequence | sequence record 200830 | Opto-D1R
ATGAAAACGATCATCGCCCTGAGCTACATCTTCTGCCTGGTATTCGCCATGTACACCGATATAGAGATGA
ACAGGCTGGGAAAGGATAGCCTCATGAACGGGACCGAGGGCCCAAACTTCTACGTGCCTTTCTCCAACAA
GACGGGCGTGGTGCGCAGCCCCTTCGAGGCCCCGCAGTACTACCTGGCGGAGCCATGGCAGTTCTCCATG
CTGGCCGCCTACATGTTCCTGCTGATCATGCTTGGCTTCCCCATCAACTTCCTCACGCTGTACGTCGTCA
TCAGGTTTCGACACCTGCGGTCCAAGGTGCTCAACTACATCCTGCTCAACCTGGCCGTGGCCGACCTCTT
CATGGTGTTCGGGGGCTTCACCACCACCCTCTACACCTCTCTGCACGGGTACTTCGTCTTTGGGCCCACG
GGCTGCAACCTGGAGGGCTTCTTTGCCACCTTGGGCGGTGAAATTGCACTGTGGTCCTTGGTGGTCCTGG
CCATCGAGCGGTACGTGGTGGTGTCCAGCCCTTTCCAGTATGAGAGGAAGATGACTCCGAAGGCAGCCAT
CATGGGCGTCGCCTTCACCTGGGTCATGGCTCTGGCCTGTGCCGCGCCCCCCCTCGTCGGCTGGTCCAGG
TACATCCCGGAGGGCATGCAGTGCTCGTGCGGGATTGACTACTACACGCCCCACGAGGAAACCAACAATG
AGTCGTTCGTCATCTACATGTTCGTGGTCCACTTCATCATCCCCCTGATTGTCATATTCTTCTGCTACGG
AAGTATCTACAGGATTGCCCAGAAGCAAATCCGGCGCATCTCAGCTTTGGAGAGGGCAGCAGTCCATGCC
AAGAACTGCCAGACCACCACAGGTAATGGAAACCCTGTCGAATGCTCTCAATCAGAAAGTTCCTTTAAGA
TGTCCTTTAAGAGGGAGACTAAAGTCCTGCGCATGGTGATCATCATGGTCATCGCTTTCCTAATCTGCTG
GCTGCCCTACGCTGGGGTGGCGTTCTACATCTTCACCCATCAGGGCTCTGACTTTGGCCCCATCTTCATG
ACCATCCCGGCTTTCTTTGCCAAGACTTCTGCCGTCTACAACCCCGTCATCTACATCATGATGAACAAGC
AGTTCCGCAAGGCATTCTCGACCCTCTTAGGATGCTATAGACTCTGCCCTACAACGAATAATGCCATAGA
GACTGTAAGCATCAACAACAACGGGGCTGTGATGTTTTCCAGCCACCATGAGCCCCGAGGCTCCATCTCC
AAGGACTGTAATCTGGTTTACCTGATCCCTCATGCTGTGGGCTCCTCTGAGGACCTGAAGAGGGAGGAGG
CCGGTGGCATACCTAAGCCACTGGAGAAGCTGTCCCCGGCCTTATCGGTCATATTGGACTATGACACCGA
TGTCTCTCTAGAAAAGATCCAACCCGTTACCCACAGCGGACAGCATTCAACCACAGAAACCAGCCAAGTG
GCGCCTGCCTAA
